>Addgene plasmid #103782 | TIA1 RRM-mCherry-iLIDx6 | depositor full sequence | sequence record 196622 | TIA1 RRM-mCherry-iLIDx6 sequence 8174 bps
TAGTTATTAATAGTAATCAATTACGGGGTCATTAGTTCATAGCCCATATATGGAGTTCCGCGTTACATAA
CTTACGGTAAATGGCCCGCCTGGCTGACCGCCCAACGACCCCCGCCCATTGACGTCAATAATGACGTATG
TTCCCATAGTAACGCCAATAGGGACTTTCCATTGACGTCAATGGGTGGAGTATTTACGGTAAACTGCCCA
CTTGGCAGTACATCAAGTGTATCATATGCCAAGTACGCCCCCTATTGACGTCAATGACGGTAAATGGCCC
GCCTGGCATTATGCCCAGTACATGACCTTATGGGACTTTCCTACTTGGCAGTACATCTACGTATTAGTCA
TCGCTATTACCATGGTGATGCGGTTTTGGCAGTACATCAATGGGCGTGGATAGCGGTTTGACTCACGGGG
ATTTCCAAGTCTCCACCCCATTGACGTCAATGGGAGTTTGTTTTGGCACCAAAATCAACGGGACTTTCCA
AAATGTCGTAACAACTCCGCCCCATTGACGCAAATGGGCGGTAGGCGTGTACGGTGGGAGGTCTATATAA
GCAGAGCTGGTTTAGTGAACCGTCAGATCCGCTAGCGCCACCATGGAGGACGAGATGCCCAAGACTCTAT
ACGTCGGTAACCTTTCCAGAGATGTGACAGAAGCTCTAATTCTGCAACTCTTTAGCCAGATTGGACCTTG
TAAAAACTGCAAAATGATTATGGATACAGCTGGAAATGATCCCTATTGTTTTGTGGAGTTTCATGAGCAT
CGTCATGCAGCTGCAGCATTAGCTGCTATGAATGGACGGAAGATAATGGGTAAGGAAGTCAAAGTGAATT
GGGCAACAACCCCTAGCAGTCAAAAGAAAGATACAAGCAATCATTTCCATGTCTTTGTTGGTGATCTCAG
CCCAGAAATTACAACTGAAGATATAAAAGCTGCTTTTGCACCATTTGGAAGAATATCAGATGCCCGAGTG
GTAAAAGACATGGCAACAGGAAAGTCTAAGGGATATGGCTTTGTCTCCTTTTTCAACAAATGGGATGCTG
AAAACGCCATTCAACAGATGGGTGGCCAGTGGCTTGGTGGAAGACAAATCAGAACTAACTGGGCAACCCG
AAAGCCTCCCGCTCCAAAGAGTACATATGAGTCAAATACCAAACAGCTATCATATGATGAGGTTGTAAAT
CAGTCTAGTCCAAGCAACTGTACTGTATACTGTGGAGGTGTTACTTCTGGGCTAACAGAACAACTAGGAC
CGGTCGCCACCATGGTAAGCAAGGGCGAGGAGGATAACATGGCCATCATCAAGGAGTTCATGCGCTTCAA
GGTGCACATGGAGGGCTCCGTGAACGGCCACGAGTTCGAGATCGAGGGCGAGGGCGAGGGCCGCCCCTAC
GAGGGCACCCAGACCGCCAAGCTGAAGGTGACCAAGGGTGGCCCCCTGCCCTTCGCCTGGGACATCCTGT
CCCCTCAGTTCATGTACGGCTCCAAGGCCTACGTGAAGCACCCCGCCGACATCCCCGACTACTTGAAGCT
GTCCTTCCCCGAGGGCTTCAAGTGGGAGCGCGTGATGAACTTCGAGGACGGCGGCGTGGTGACCGTGACC
CAGGACTCCTCCCTGCAGGACGGCGAGTTCATCTACAAGGTGAAGCTGCGCGGCACCAACTTCCCCTCCG
ACGGCCCCGTAATGCAGAAGAAGACCATGGGCTGGGAGGCCTCCTCCGAGCGGATGTACCCCGAGGACGG
CGCCCTGAAGGGCGAGATCAAGCAGAGGCTGAAGCTGAAGGACGGCGGCCACTACGACGCTGAGGTCAAG
ACCACCTACAAGGCCAAGAAGCCCGTGCAGCTGCCCGGCGCCTACAACGTCAACATCAAGTTGGACATCA
CCTCCCACAACGAGGACTACACCATCGTGGAACAGTACGAACGCGCCGAGGGCCGCCACTCCACCGGCGG
CATGGACGAGCTGTACAAGTCCGGACTCAGATCTAGCGCTGGAGGCAGCGCTGGCGGAGAGTTCCTGGCA
ACCACACTGGAGCGGATCGAGAAGAATTTTGTGATCACCGACCCCCGCCTGCCTGATAACCCAATCATCT
TCGCCAGCGACTCCTTTCTGCAGCTGACAGAGTACAGCAGGGAGGAGATCCTGGGCAGGAATTGCAGATT
CCTGCAGGGCCCCGAGACAGATAGAGCCACAGTGCGGAAGATCCGCGACGCCATCGATAACCAGACCGAG
GTGACAGTGCAGCTGATCAATTATACCAAGTCCGGCAAGAAGTTCTGGAACGTGTTTCACCTGCAGCCTA
TGCGGGACTACAAGGGCGATGTGCAGTACTTCATCGGAGTGCAGCTGGACGGAACCGAGAGGCTGCACGG
AGCAGCCGAGAGAGAGGCCGTGTGCCTGATCAAGAAGACAGCCTTCCAGATCGCTGAGGCCGCCAACGAT
GAGAACTACTTTAAGCTTTCCGCAGGCGGGTCCGCAGGGGGCGAGTTCCTGGCCACCACACTGGAGAGAA
TTGAGAAGAATTTCGTCATCACCGACCCCAGACTGCCAGACAATCCTATCATCTTCGCCTCTGACAGCTT
TCTGCAGCTGACCGAATACTCTAGAGAAGAGATCCTGGGCAGGAACTGTAGATTCCTGCAGGGACCAGAG
ACAGATAGGGCAACAGTGCGGAAGATCAGGGACGCAATCGATAATCAGACTGAAGTCACCGTGCAGCTGA
TCAACTATACCAAGAGTGGCAAGAAGTTTTGGAACGTGTTCCACCTGCAGCCCATGCGCGATTATAAAGG
CGATGTGCAATACTTCATCGGCGTGCAGCTGGACGGCACCGAGCGGCTGCACGGAGCAGCAGAGAGGGAA
GCCGTGTGCCTGATCAAGAAGACAGCGTTTCAGATTGCCGAAGCTGCTAATGATGAAAATTACTTCGTCG
ACTCTGCCGGGGGATCTGCCGGAGGCGAGTTCCTGGCTACCACACTGGAAAGAATTGAGAAGAATTTTGT
CATTACCGACCCCAGACTGCCCGACAATCCCATCATCTTCGCCTCCGACTCTTTTCTGCAGCTGACCGAG
TATTCTAGAGAGGAGATCCTGGGAAGAAACTGCAGATTCCTGCAGGGACCTGAGACAGACAGGGCTACAG
TGCGGAAAATTAGAGATGCTATTGACAATCAGACTGAAGTCACTGTCCAGCTGATCAATTACACTAAGTC
TGGCAAGAAGTTCTGGAACGTGTTTCACCTGCAACCCATGAGAGATTATAAGGGCGATGTGCAGTATTTC
ATCGGGGTCCAGCTGGATGGCACTGAGAGGCTGCATGGCGCCGCTGAAAGGGAGGCCGTGTGCCTGATCA
AGAAGACAGCTTTTCAGATTGCTGAAGCTGCCAACGACGAGAATTATTTTGGATCTAGCGCTGGAGGCAG
CGCTGGCGGAGAGTTCCTGGCAACCACACTGGAGCGGATCGAGAAGAATTTTGTGATCACCGACCCCCGC
CTGCCTGATAACCCAATCATCTTCGCCAGCGACTCCTTTCTGCAGCTGACAGAGTACAGCAGGGAGGAGA
TCCTGGGCAGGAATTGCAGATTCCTGCAGGGCCCCGAGACAGATAGAGCCACAGTGCGGAAGATCCGCGA
CGCCATCGATAACCAGACCGAGGTGACAGTGCAGCTGATCAATTATACCAAGTCCGGCAAGAAGTTCTGG
AACGTGTTTCACCTGCAGCCTATGCGGGACTACAAGGGCGATGTGCAGTACTTCATCGGAGTGCAGCTGG
ACGGAACCGAGAGGCTGCACGGAGCAGCCGAGAGAGAGGCCGTGTGCCTGATCAAGAAGACAGCCTTCCA
GATCGCTGAGGCCGCCAACGATGAGAACTACTTTAAGCTTTCCGCAGGCGGGTCCGCAGGGGGCGAGTTC
CTGGCCACCACACTGGAGAGAATTGAGAAGAATTTCGTCATCACCGACCCCAGACTGCCAGACAATCCTA
TCATCTTCGCCTCTGACAGCTTTCTGCAGCTGACCGAATACTCTAGAGAAGAGATCCTGGGCAGGAACTG
TAGATTCCTGCAGGGACCAGAGACAGATAGGGCAACAGTGCGGAAGATCAGGGACGCAATCGATAATCAG
ACTGAAGTCACCGTGCAGCTGATCAACTATACCAAGAGTGGCAAGAAGTTTTGGAACGTGTTCCACCTGC
AGCCCATGCGCGATTATAAAGGCGATGTGCAATACTTCATCGGCGTGCAGCTGGACGGCACCGAGCGGCT
GCACGGAGCAGCAGAGAGGGAAGCCGTGTGCCTGATCAAGAAGACAGCGTTTCAGATTGCCGAAGCTGCT
AATGATGAAAATTACTTCGTCGACTCTGCCGGGGGATCTGCCGGAGGCGAGTTCCTGGCTACCACACTGG
AAAGAATTGAGAAGAATTTTGTCATTACCGACCCCAGACTGCCCGACAATCCCATCATCTTCGCCTCCGA
CTCTTTTCTGCAGCTGACCGAGTATTCTAGAGAGGAGATCCTGGGAAGAAACTGCAGATTCCTGCAGGGA
CCTGAGACAGACAGGGCTACAGTGCGGAAAATTAGAGATGCTATTGACAATCAGACTGAAGTCACTGTCC
AGCTGATCAATTACACTAAGTCTGGCAAGAAGTTCTGGAACGTGTTTCACCTGCAACCCATGAGAGATTA
TAAGGGCGATGTGCAGTATTTCATCGGGGTCCAGCTGGATGGCACTGAGAGGCTGCATGGCGCCGCTGAA
AGGGAGGCCGTGTGCCTGATCAAGAAGACAGCTTTTCAGATTGCTGAAGCTGCCAACGACGAGAATTATT
TTGGATCCACCGGATCTAGATAACTGATCATAATCAGCCATACCACATTTGTAGAGGTTTTACTTGCTTT
AAAAAACCTCCCACACCTCCCCCTGAACCTGAAACATAAAATGAATGCAATTGTTGTTGTTAACTTGTTT
ATTGCAGCTTATAATGGTTACAAATAAAGCAATAGCATCACAAATTTCACAAATAAAGCATTTTTTTCAC
TGCATTCTAGTTGTGGTTTGTCCAAACTCATCAATGTATCTTAACGCGTAAATTGTAAGCGTTAATATTT
TGTTAAAATTCGCGTTAAATTTTTGTTAAATCAGCTCATTTTTTAACCAATAGGCCGAAATCGGCAAAAT
CCCTTATAAATCAAAAGAATAGACCGAGATAGGGT
[37 nt withheld, positions 5216-5252]
AAAGAACGTGGACTCCAACGTCAAAGG
[49 nt withheld, positions 5280-5328]
T
[91 nt withheld, positions 5330-5420]
G
[124 nt withheld, positions 5422-5545]
CAGGTGGCACTTTTCGGGGAAATGTGCGCGGAACCCCTATTTGTTTATTTTTCTAAATACATTCAAATAT
GTATCCGCTCATGAGACAATAACCCTGATAAATGCTTCAATAATATTGAAAAAGGAAGAGTCCTGAGGCG
GAAAGAACCAGCTGTGGAATGTGTGTCAGTTAGGGTGTGGAAAGTCCCCAGGCTCCCCAGCAGGCAGAAG
TATGCAAAGCATGCATCTCAATTAGTCAGCAACCAGGTGTGGAAAGTCCCCAGGCTCCCCAGCAGGCAGA
AGTATGCAAAGCATGCATCTCAATTAGTCAGCAACCATAGTCCCGCCCCTAACTCCGCCCATCCCGCCCC
TAACTCCGCCCAGTTCCGCCCATTCTCCGCCCCATGGCTGACTAATTTTTTTTATTTATGCAGAGGCCGA
GGCCGCCTCGGCCTCTGAGCTATTCCAGAAGTAGTGAGGAGGCTTTTTTGGAGGCCTAGGCTTTTGCAAA
GATCGATCAAGAGACAGGATGAGGATCGTTTCGCATGATTGAACAAGATGGATTGCACGCAGGTTCTCCG
GCCGCTTGGGTGGAGAGGCTATTCGGCTATGACTGGGCACAACAGACAATCGGCTGCTCTGATGCCGCCG
TGTTCCGGCTGTCAGCGCAGGGGCGCCCGGTTCTTTTTGTCAAGACCGACCTGTCCGGTGCCCTGAATGA
ACTGCAAGACGAGGCAGCGCGGCTATCGTGGCTGGCCACGACGGGCGTTCCTTGCGCAGCTGTGCTCGAC
GTTGTCACTGAAGCGGGAAGGGACTGGCTGCTATTGGGCGAAGTGCCGGGGCAGGATCTCCTGTCATCTC
ACCTTGCTCCTGCCGAGAAAGTATCCATCATGGCTGATGCAATGCGGCGGCTGCATACGCTTGATCCGGC
TACCTGCCCATTCGACCACCAAGCGAAACATCGCATCGAGCGAGCACGTACTCGGATGGAAGCCGGTCTT
GTCGATCAGGATGATCTGGACGAAGAGCATCAGGGGCTCGCGCCAGCCGAACTGTTCGCCAGGCTCAAGG
CGAGCATGCCCGACGGCGAGGATCTCGTCGTGACCCATGGCGATGCCTGCTTGCCGAATATCATGGTGGA
AAATGGCCGCTTTTCTGGATTCATCGACTGTGGCCGGCTGGGTGTGGCGGACCGCTATCAGGACATAGCG
TTGGCTACCCGTGATATTGCTGAAGAGCTTGGCGGCGAATGGGCTGACCGCTTCCTCGTGCTTTACGGTA
TCGCCGCTCCCGATTCGCAGCGCATCGCCTTCTATCGCCTTCTTGACGAGTTCTTCTGAGCGGGACTCTG
GGGTTCGAAATGACCGACCAAGCGACGCCCAACCTGCCATCACGAGATTTCGATTCCACCGCCGCCTTCT
ATGAAAGGTTGGGCTTCGGAATCGTTTTCCGGGACGCCGGCTGGATGATCCTCCAGCGCGGGGATCTCAT
GCTGGAGTTCTTCGCCCACCCTAGGGGGAGGCTAACTGAAACACGGAAGGAGACAATACCGGAAGGAACC
CGCGCTATGACGGCAATAAAAAGACAGAATAAAACGCACGGTGTTGGGTCGTTTGTTCATAAACGCGGGG
TTCGGTCCCAGGGCTGGCACTCTGTCGATACCCCACCGAGACCCCATTGGGGCCAATACGCCCGCGTTTC
TTCCTTTTCCCCACCCCACCCCCCAAGTTCGGGTGAAGGCCCAGGGCTCGCAGCCAACGTCGGGGCGGCA
GGCCCTGCCATAGCCTCAGGTTACTCATATATACTTTAGATTGATTTAAAACTTCATTTTTAATTTAAAA
GGATCTAGGTGAAGATCCTTTTTGATAATCTCATGACCAAAATCCCTTAACGTGAGTTTTCGTTCCACTG
AGCGTCAGACCCCGTAGAAAAGATCAAAGGATCTTCTTGAGATCCTTTTTTTCTGCGCGTAATCTGCTGC
TTGCAAACAAAAAAACCACCGCTACCAGCGGTGGTTTGTTTGCCGGATCAAGAGCTACCAACTCTTTTTC
CGAAGGTAACTGGCTTCAGCAGAGCGCAGATACCAAATACTGTTCTTCTAGTGTAGCCGTAGTTAGGCCA
CCACTTCAAGAACTCTGTAGCACCGCCTACATACCTCGCTCTGCTAATCCTGTTACCAGTGGCTGCTGCC
AGTGGCGATAAGTCGTGTCTTACCGGGTTGGACTCAAGACGATAGTTACCGGATAAGGCGCAGCGGTCGG
GCTGAACGGGGGGTTCGTGCACACAGCCCAGCTTGGAGCGAACGACCTACACCGAACTGAGATACCTACA
GCGTGAGCTATGAGAAAGCGCCACGCTTCCCGAAGGGAGAAAGGCGGACAGGTATCCGGTAAGCGGCAGG
GTCGGAACAGGAGAGCGCACGAGGGAGCTTCCAGGGGGAAACGCCTGGTATCTTTATAGTCCTGTCGGGT
TTCGCCACCTCTGACTTGAGCGTCGATTTTTGTGATGCTCGTCAGGGGGGCGGAGCCTATGGAAAAACGC
CAGCAACGCGGCCTTTTTACGGTTCCTGGCCTTTTGCTGGCCTTTTGCTCACATGTTCTTTCCTGCGTTA
TCCCCTGATTCTGTGGATAACCGTATTACCGCCATGCAT
Features (pLannotate 1.2.2; 20 found; start..end, strand, type, name):
     61..364     +  enhancer       CMV enhancer: human cytomegalovirus immediate early enhancer
    365..568     +  promoter       CMV promoter: human cytomegalovirus (CMV) immediate early promoter
    603..1370    +  CDS            TIAL1 (fragment): TIAR_HUMAN - Experimental evidence at protein level: Swiss-Prot protein existence level 1. RNA-binding protein. Possesses nucleolytic activity against cytotoxic lymphocyte target cells. May be involved in apoptosis. From Homo sapiens (Human).
   1272..1979    +  CDS            mCherry: mCherry is a basic (constitutively fluorescent) red fluorescent protein published in 2004, derived from Discosoma sp.. It is reported to be a very rapidly-maturing monomer with low acid sensitivity.
   2046..2363    +  CDS            miniSOG: miniSOG is a basic (constitutively fluorescent) cyan fluorescent protein published in 2011, derived from Arabidopsis thaliana. It requires the cofactor flavin for fluorescence.
   2520..2837    +  CDS            miniSOG: miniSOG is a basic (constitutively fluorescent) cyan fluorescent protein published in 2011, derived from Arabidopsis thaliana. It requires the cofactor flavin for fluorescence.
   2994..3311    +  CDS            miniSOG: miniSOG is a basic (constitutively fluorescent) cyan fluorescent protein published in 2011, derived from Arabidopsis thaliana. It requires the cofactor flavin for fluorescence.
   3468..3785    +  CDS            miniSOG: miniSOG is a basic (constitutively fluorescent) cyan fluorescent protein published in 2011, derived from Arabidopsis thaliana. It requires the cofactor flavin for fluorescence.
   3942..4259    +  CDS            miniSOG: miniSOG is a basic (constitutively fluorescent) cyan fluorescent protein published in 2011, derived from Arabidopsis thaliana. It requires the cofactor flavin for fluorescence.
   4416..4733    +  CDS            miniSOG: miniSOG is a basic (constitutively fluorescent) cyan fluorescent protein published in 2011, derived from Arabidopsis thaliana. It requires the cofactor flavin for fluorescence.
   4855..4939    +  CDS            large T antigen (fragment): large T antigen from SV40 (simian virus 40)
   4962..5083    +  polyA_signal   SV40 poly(A) signal: SV40 polyadenylation signal
   5117..5545    -  rep_origin     f1 ori (sequence partly withheld): f1 bacteriophage origin of replication; arrow indicates direction of (+) strand synthesis
   5572..5676    +  promoter       AmpR promoter: bla
   5678..6035    +  promoter       SV40 promoter: SV40 enhancer and early promoter
   6070..6864    +  CDS            NeoR/KanR: aminoglycoside phosphotransferase from Tn5; aph(3')-II (or nptII); confers resistance to neomycin, kanamycin, and G418 (Geneticin®)
   6885..7037    +  CDS            ble (fragment): BLE_KLEPN - Experimental evidence at protein level: Swiss-Prot protein existence level 1. Binding protein with a strong affinity to the bleomycin family of antibiotics. Binds to CL990; an antimitotic-antibiotic compound. From Klebsiella pneumoniae.
   7096..7143    +  polyA_signal   HSV TK poly(A) signal: herpes simplex virus thymidine kinase polyadenylation signal (Cole and Stacy, 1985)
   7234..7250    -  polyA_signal   bGH poly(A) signal (fragment): bovine growth hormone polyadenylation signal
   7472..8060    +  rep_origin     ori: high-copy-number ColE1/pMB1/pBR322/pUC origin of replication
