>Addgene plasmid #103782 | TIA1 RRM-mCherry-iLIDx6 | addgene full sequence | sequence record 199175 | Addgene NGS Result
TAGTTATTAATAGTAATCAATTACGGGGTCATTAGTTCATAGCCCATATATGGAGTTCCGCGTTACATAA
CTTACGGTAAATGGCCCGCCTGGCTGACCGCCCAACGACCCCCGCCCATTGACGTCAATAATGACGTATG
TTCCCATAGTAACGCCAATAGGGACTTTCCATTGACGTCAATGGGTGGAGTATTTACGGTAAACTGCCCA
CTTGGCAGTACATCAAGTGTATCATATGCCAAGTACGCCCCCTATTGACGTCAATGACGGTAAATGGCCC
GCCTGGCATTATGCCCAGTACATGACCTTATGGGACTTTCCTACTTGGCAGTACATCTACGTATTAGTCA
TCGCTATTACCATGGTGATGCGGTTTTGGCAGTACATCAATGGGCGTGGATAGCGGTTTGACTCACGGGG
ATTTCCAAGTCTCCACCCCATTGACGTCAATGGGAGTTTGTTTTGGCACCAAAATCAACGGGACTTTCCA
AAATGTCGTAACAACTCCGCCCCATTGACGCAAATGGGCGGTAGGCGTGTACGGTGGGAGGTCTATATAA
GCAGAGCTGGTTTAGTGAACCGTCAGATCCGCTAGCGCCACCATGGAGGACGAGATGCCCAAGACTCTAT
ACGTCGGTAACCTTTCCAGAGATGTGACAGAAGCTCTAATTCTGCAACTCTTTAGCCAGATTGGACCTTG
TAAAAACTGCAAAATGATTATGGATACAGCTGGAAATGATCCCTATTGTTTTGTGGAGTTTCATGAGCAT
CGTCATGCAGCTGCAGCATTAGCTGCTATGAATGGACGGAAGATAATGGGTAAGGAAGTCAAAGTGAATT
GGGCAACAACCCCTAGCAGTCAAAAGAAAGATACAAGCAATCATTTCCATGTCTTTGTTGGTGATCTCAG
CCCAGAAATTACAACTGAAGATATAAAAGCTGCTTTTGCACCATTTGGAAGAATATCAGATGCCCGAGTG
GTAAAAGACATGGCAACAGGAAAGTCTAAGGGATATGGCTTTGTCTCCTTTTTCAACAAATGGGATGCTG
AAAACGCCATTCAACAGATGGGTGGCCAGTGGCTTGGTGGAAGACAAATCAGAACTAACTGGGCAACCCG
AAAGCCTCCCGCTCCAAAGAGTACATATGAGTCAAATACCAAACAGCTATCATATGATGAGGTTGTAAAT
CAGTCTAGTCCAAGCAACTGTACTGTATACTGTGGAGGTGTTACTTCTGGGCTAACAGAACAACTAGGAC
CGGTCGCCACCATGGTAAGCAAGGGCGAGGAGGATAACATGGCCATCATCAAGGAGTTCATGCGCTTCAA
GGTGCACATGGAGGGCTCCGTGAACGGCCACGAGTTCGAGATCGAGGGCGAGGGCGAGGGCCGCCCCTAC
GAGGGCACCCAGACCGCCAAGCTGAAGGTGACCAAGGGTGGCCCCCTGCCCTTCGCCTGGGACATCCTGT
CCCCTCAGTTCATGTACGGCTCCAAGGCCTACGTGAAGCACCCCGCCGACATCCCCGACTACTTGAAGCT
GTCCTTCCCCGAGGGCTTCAAGTGGGAGCGCGTGATGAACTTCGAGGACGGCGGCGTGGTGACCGTGACC
CAGGACTCCTCCCTGCAGGACGGCGAGTTCATCTACAAGGTGAAGCTGCGCGGCACCAACTTCCCCTCCG
ACGGCCCCGTAATGCAGAAGAAGACCATGGGCTGGGAGGCCTCCTCCGAGCGGATGTACCCCGAGGACGG
CGCCCTGAAGGGCGAGATCAAGCAGAGGCTGAAGCTGAAGGACGGCGGCCACTACGACGCTGAGGTCAAG
ACCACCTACAAGGCCAAGAAGCCCGTGCAGCTGCCCGGCGCCTACAACGTCAACATCAAGTTGGACATCA
CCTCCCACAACGAGGACTACACCATCGTGGAACAGTACGAACGCGCCGAGGGCCGCCACTCCACCGGCGG
CATGGACGAGCTGTACAAGTCCGGACTCAGATCTAGCGCTGGAGGCAGCGCTGGCGGAGAGTTCCTGGCA
ACCACACTGGAGCGGATCGAGAAGAATTTTGTGATCACCGACCCCCGCCTGCCTGATAACCCAATCATCT
TCGCCAGCGACTCCTTTCTGCAGCTGACAGAGTACAGCAGGGAGGAGATCCTGGGCAGGAATTGCAGATT
CCTGCAGGGCCCCGAGACAGATAGAGCCACAGTGCGGAAGATCCGCGACGCCATCGATAACCAGACCGAG
GTGACAGTGCAGCTGATCAATTATACCAAGTCCGGCAAGAAGTTCTGGAACGTGTTTCACCTGCAGCCTA
TGCGGGACTACAAGGGCGATGTGCAGTACTTCATCGGAGTGCAGCTGGACGGAACCGAGAGGCTGCACGG
AGCAGCCGAGAGAGAGGCCGTGTGCCTGATCAAGAAGACAGCCTTCCAGATCGCTGAGGCCGCCAACGAT
GAGAACTACTTTAAGCTTTCCGCAGGCGGGTCCGCAGGGGGCGAGTTCCTGGCCACCACACTGGAGAGAA
TTGAGAAGAATTTCGTCATCACCGACCCCAGACTGCCAGACAATCCTATCATCTTCGCCTCTGACAGCTT
TCTGCAGCTGACCGAATACTCTAGAGAAGAGATCCTGGGCAGGAACTGTAGATTCCTGCAGGGACCAGAG
ACAGATAGGGCAACAGTGCGGAAGATCAGGGACGCAATCGATAATCAGACTGAAGTCACCGTGCAGCTGA
TCAACTATACCAAGAGTGGCAAGAAGTTTTGGAACGTGTTCCACCTGCAGCCCATGCGCGATTATAAAGG
CGATGTGCAATACTTCATCGGCGTGCAGCTGGACGGCACCGAGCGGCTGCACGGAGCAGCAGAGAGGGAA
GCCGTGTGCCTGATCAAGAAGACAGCGTTTCAGATTGCCGAAGCTGCTAATGATGAAAATTACTTCGTCG
ACTCTGCCGGGGGATCTGCCGGAGGCGAGTTCCTGGCTACCACACTGGAAAGAATTGAGAAGAATTTTGT
CATTACCGACCCCAGACTGCCCGACAATCCCATCATCTTCGCCTCCGACTCTTTTCTGCAGCTGACCGAG
TATTCTAGAGAGGAGATCCTGGGAAGAAACTGCAGATTCCTGCAGGGACCTGAGACAGACAGGGCTACAG
TGCGGAAAATTAGAGATGCTATTGACAATCAGACTGAAGTCACTGTCCAGCTGATCAATTACACTAAGTC
TGGCAAGAAGTTCTGGAACGTGTTTCACCTGCAACCCATGAGAGATTATAAGGGCGATGTGCAGTATTTC
ATCGGGGTCCAGCTGGATGGCACTGAGAGGCTGCATGGCGCCGCTGAAAGGGAGGCCGTGTGCCTGATCA
AGAAGACAGCTTTTCAGATTGCTGAAGCTGCCAACGACGAGAATTATTTTGGATCTAGCGCTGGAGGCAG
CGCTGGCGGAGAGTTCCTGGCAACCACACTGGAGCGGATCGAGAAGAATTTTGTGATCACCGACCCCCGC
CTGCCTGATAACCCAATCATCTTCGCCAGCGACTCCTTTCTGCAGCTGACAGAGTACAGCAGGGAGGAGA
TCCTGGGCAGGAATTGCAGATTCCTGCAGGGCCCCGAGACAGATAGAGCCACAGTGCGGAAGATCCGCGA
CGCCATCGATAACCAGACCGAGGTGACAGTGCAGCTGATCAATTATACCAAGTCCGGCAAGAAGTTCTGG
AACGTGTTTCACCTGCAGCCTATGCGGGACTACAAGGGCGATGTGCAGTACTTCATCGGAGTGCAGCTGG
ACGGAACCGAGAGGCTGCACGGAGCAGCCGAGAGAGAGGCCGTGTGCCTGATCAAGAAGACAGCCTTCCA
GATCGCTGAGGCCGCCAACGATGAGAACTACTTTAAGCTTTCCGCAGGCGGGTCCGCAGGGGGCGAGTTC
CTGGCCACCACACTGGAGAGAATTGAGAAGAATTTCGTCATCACCGACCCCAGACTGCCAGACAATCCTA
TCATCTTCGCCTCTGACAGCTTTCTGCAGCTGACCGAATACTCTAGAGAAGAGATCCTGGGCAGGAACTG
TAGATTCCTGCAGGGACCAGAGACAGATAGGGCAACAGTGCGGAAGATCAGGGACGCAATCGATAATCAG
ACTGAAGTCACCGTGCAGCTGATCAACTATACCAAGAGTGGCAAGAAGTTTTGGAACGTGTTCCACCTGC
AGCCCATGCGCGATTATAAAGGCGATGTGCAATACTTCATCGGCGTGCAGCTGGACGGCACCGAGCGGCT
GCACGGAGCAGCAGAGAGGGAAGCCGTGTGCCTGATCAAGAAGACAGCGTTTCAGATTGCCGAAGCTGCT
AATGATGAAAATTACTTCGTCGACTCTGCCGGGGGATCTGCCGGAGGCGAGTTCCTGGCTACCACACTGG
AAAGAATTGAGAAGAATTTTGTCATTACCGACCCCAGACTGCCCGACAATCCCATCATCTTCGCCTCCGA
CTCTTTTCTGCAGCTGACCGAGTATTCTAGAGAGGAGATCCTGGGAAGAAACTGCAGATTCCTGCAGGGA
CCTGAGACAGACAGGGCTACAGTGCGGAAAATTAGAGATGCTATTGACAATCAGACTGAAGTCACTGTCC
AGCTGATCAATTACACTAAGTCTGGCAAGAAGTTCTGGAACGTGTTTCACCTGCAACCCATGAGAGATTA
TAAGGGCGATGTGCAGTATTTCATCGGGGTCCAGCTGGATGGCACTGAGAGGCTGCATGGCGCCGCTGAA
AGGGAGGCCGTGTGCCTGATCAAGAAGACAGCTTTTCAGATTGCTGAAGCTGCCAACGACGAGAATTATT
TTGGATCCACCGGATCTAGATAACTGATCATAATCAGCCATACCACATTTGTAGAGGTTTTACTTGCTTT
AAAAAACCTCCCACACCTCCCCCTGAACCTGAAACATAAAATGAATGCAATTGTTGTTGTTAACTTGTTT
ATTGCAGCTTATAATGGTTACAAATAAAGCAATAGCATCACAAATTTCACAAATAAAGCATTTTTTTCAC
TGCATTCTAGTTGTGGTTTGTCCAAACTCATCAATGTATCTTAAGGCGTAAATTGTAAGCGTTAATATTT
TGTTAAAATTCGCGTTAAATTTTTGTTAAATCAGCTCATTTTTTAACCAATAGGCCGAAATCGGCAAAAT
CCCTTATAAATCAAAAGAATAGACCGAGATAGGGT
[37 nt withheld, positions 5216-5252]
AAAGAACGTGGACTCCAACGTCAAAGG
[49 nt withheld, positions 5280-5328]
T
[91 nt withheld, positions 5330-5420]
G
[124 nt withheld, positions 5422-5545]
CAGGTGGCACTTTTCGGGGAAATGTGCGCGGAACCCCTATTTGTTTATTTTTCTAAATACATTCAAATAT
GTATCCGCTCATGAGACAATAACCCTGATAAATGCTTCAATAATATTGAAAAAGGAAGAGTCCTGAGGCG
GAAAGAACCAGCTGTGGAATGTGTGTCAGTTAGGGTGTGGAAAGTCCCCAGGCTCCCCAGCAGGCAGAAG
TATGCAAAGCATGCATCTCAATTAGTCAGCAACCAGGTGTGGAAAGTCCCCAGGCTCCCCAGCAGGCAGA
AGTATGCAAAGCATGCATCTCAATTAGTCAGCAACCATAGTCCCGCCCCTAACTCCGCCCATCCCGCCCC
TAACTCCGCCCAGTTCCGCCCATTCTCCGCCCCATGGCTGACTAATTTTTTTTATTTATGCAGAGGCCGA
GGCCGCCTCGGCCTCTGAGCTATTCCAGAAGTAGTGAGGAGGCTTTTTTGGAGGCCTAGGCTTTTGCAAA
GATCGATCAAGAGACAGGATGAGGATCGTTTCGCATGATTGAACAAGATGGATTGCACGCAGGTTCTCCG
GCCGCTTGGGTGGAGAGGCTATTCGGCTATGACTGGGCACAACAGACAATCGGCTGCTCTGATGCCGCCG
TGTTCCGGCTGTCAGCGCAGGGGCGCCCGGTTCTTTTTGTCAAGACCGACCTGTCCGGTGCCCTGAATGA
ACTGCAAGACGAGGCAGCGCGGCTATCGTGGCTGGCCACGACGGGCGTTCCTTGCGCAGCTGTGCTCGAC
GTTGTCACTGAAGCGGGAAGGGACTGGCTGCTATTGGGCGAAGTGCCGGGGCAGGATCTCCTGTCATCTC
ACCTTGCTCCTGCCGAGAAAGTATCCATCATGGCTGATGCAATGCGGCGGCTGCATACGCTTGATCCGGC
TACCTGCCCATTCGACCACCAAGCGAAACATCGCATCGAGCGAGCACGTACTCGGATGGAAGCCGGTCTT
GTCGATCAGGATGATCTGGACGAAGAGCATCAGGGGCTCGCGCCAGCCGAACTGTTCGCCAGGCTCAAGG
CGAGCATGCCCGACGGCGAGGATCTCGTCGTGACCCATGGCGATGCCTGCTTGCCGAATATCATGGTGGA
AAATGGCCGCTTTTCTGGATTCATCGACTGTGGCCGGCTGGGTGTGGCGGACCGCTATCAGGACATAGCG
TTGGCTACCCGTGATATTGCTGAAGAGCTTGGCGGCGAATGGGCTGACCGCTTCCTCGTGCTTTACGGTA
TCGCCGCTCCCGATTCGCAGCGCATCGCCTTCTATCGCCTTCTTGACGAGTTCTTCTGAGCGGGACTCTG
GGGTTCGAAATGACCGACCAAGCGACGCCCAACCTGCCATCACGAGATTTCGATTCCACCGCCGCCTTCT
ATGAAAGGTTGGGCTTCGGAATCGTTTTCCGGGACGCCGGCTGGATGATCCTCCAGCGCGGGGATCTCAT
GCTGGAGTTCTTCGCCCACCCTAGGGGGAGGCTAACTGAAACACGGAAGGAGACAATACCGGAAGGAACC
CGCGCTATGACGGCAATAAAAAGACAGAATAAAACGCACGGTGTTGGGTCGTTTGTTCATAAACGCGGGG
TTCGGTCCCAGGGCTGGCACTCTGTCGATACCCCACCGAGACCCCATTGGGGCCAATACGCCCGCGTTTC
TTCCTTTTCCCCACCCCACCCCCCAAGTTCGGGTGAAGGCCCAGGGCTCGCAGCCAACGTCGGGGCGGCA
GGCCCTGCCATAGCCTCAGGTTACTCATATATACTTTAGATTGATTTAAAACTTCATTTTTAATTTAAAA
GGATCTAGGTGAAGATCCTTTTTGATAATCTCATGACCAAAATCCCTTAACGTGAGTTTTCGTTCCACTG
AGCGTCAGACCCCGTAGAAAAGATCAAAGGATCTTCTTGAGATCCTTTTTTTCTGCGCGTAATCTGCTGC
TTGCAAACAAAAAAACCACCGCTACCAGCGGTGGTTTGTTTGCCGGATCAAGAGCTACCAACTCTTTTTC
CGAAGGTAACTGGCTTCAGCAGAGCGCAGATACCAAATACTGTTCTTCTAGTGTAGCCGTAGTTAGGCCA
CCACTTCAAGAACTCTGTATCACCGCCTACATACCTCGCTCTGCTAATCCTGTTACCAGTGGCTGCTGCC
AGTGGCGATAAGTCGTGTCTTACCGGGTTGGACTCAAGACGATAGTTACCGGATAAGGCGCAGCGGTCGG
GCTGAACGGGGGGTTCGTGCACACAGCCCAGCTTGGAGCGAACGACCTACACCGAACTGAGATACCTACA
GCGTGAGCTATGAGAAAGCGCCACGCTTCCCGAAGGGAGAAAGGCGGACAGGTATCCGGTAAGCGGCAGG
GTCGGAACAGGAGAGCGCACGAGGGAGCTTCCAGGGGGAAACGCCTGGTATCTTTATAGTCCTGTCGGGT
TTCGCCACCTCTGACTTGAGCGTCGATTTTTGTGATGCTCGTCAGGGGGGCGGAGCCTATGGAAAAACGC
CAGCAACGCGGCCTTTTTACGGTTCCTGGCCTTTTGCTGGCCTTTTGCTCACATGTTCTTTCCTGCGTTA
TCCCCTGATTCTGTGGATAACCGTATTACCGCCATGCAT
Features (pLannotate 1.2.2; 20 found; start..end, strand, type, name):
     61..364     +  enhancer       CMV enhancer: human cytomegalovirus immediate early enhancer
    365..568     +  promoter       CMV promoter: human cytomegalovirus (CMV) immediate early promoter
    603..1370    +  CDS            TIAL1 (fragment): TIAR_HUMAN - Experimental evidence at protein level: Swiss-Prot protein existence level 1. RNA-binding protein. Possesses nucleolytic activity against cytotoxic lymphocyte target cells. May be involved in apoptosis. From Homo sapiens (Human).
   1272..1979    +  CDS            mCherry: mCherry is a basic (constitutively fluorescent) red fluorescent protein published in 2004, derived from Discosoma sp.. It is reported to be a very rapidly-maturing monomer with low acid sensitivity.
   2046..2363    +  CDS            miniSOG: miniSOG is a basic (constitutively fluorescent) cyan fluorescent protein published in 2011, derived from Arabidopsis thaliana. It requires the cofactor flavin for fluorescence.
   2520..2837    +  CDS            miniSOG: miniSOG is a basic (constitutively fluorescent) cyan fluorescent protein published in 2011, derived from Arabidopsis thaliana. It requires the cofactor flavin for fluorescence.
   2994..3311    +  CDS            miniSOG: miniSOG is a basic (constitutively fluorescent) cyan fluorescent protein published in 2011, derived from Arabidopsis thaliana. It requires the cofactor flavin for fluorescence.
   3468..3785    +  CDS            miniSOG: miniSOG is a basic (constitutively fluorescent) cyan fluorescent protein published in 2011, derived from Arabidopsis thaliana. It requires the cofactor flavin for fluorescence.
   3942..4259    +  CDS            miniSOG: miniSOG is a basic (constitutively fluorescent) cyan fluorescent protein published in 2011, derived from Arabidopsis thaliana. It requires the cofactor flavin for fluorescence.
   4416..4733    +  CDS            miniSOG: miniSOG is a basic (constitutively fluorescent) cyan fluorescent protein published in 2011, derived from Arabidopsis thaliana. It requires the cofactor flavin for fluorescence.
   4855..4939    +  CDS            large T antigen (fragment): large T antigen from SV40 (simian virus 40)
   4962..5083    +  polyA_signal   SV40 poly(A) signal: SV40 polyadenylation signal
   5117..5545    -  rep_origin     f1 ori (sequence partly withheld): f1 bacteriophage origin of replication; arrow indicates direction of (+) strand synthesis
   5572..5676    +  promoter       AmpR promoter: bla
   5678..6035    +  promoter       SV40 promoter: SV40 enhancer and early promoter
   6070..6864    +  CDS            NeoR/KanR: aminoglycoside phosphotransferase from Tn5; aph(3')-II (or nptII); confers resistance to neomycin, kanamycin, and G418 (Geneticin®)
   6885..7037    +  CDS            ble (fragment): BLE_KLEPN - Experimental evidence at protein level: Swiss-Prot protein existence level 1. Binding protein with a strong affinity to the bleomycin family of antibiotics. Binds to CL990; an antimitotic-antibiotic compound. From Klebsiella pneumoniae.
   7096..7143    +  polyA_signal   HSV TK poly(A) signal: herpes simplex virus thymidine kinase polyadenylation signal (Cole and Stacy, 1985)
   7234..7250    -  polyA_signal   bGH poly(A) signal (fragment): bovine growth hormone polyadenylation signal
   7472..8060    +  rep_origin     ori: high-copy-number ColE1/pMB1/pBR322/pUC origin of replication
