[The description below was written by a language model from this plasmid's Addgene catalogue record and pLannotate feature annotations shown in this document.]
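Description:
TIA1 RRM-mCherry-iLIDx6 is a mammalian expression plasmid built on the Clontech pmCherry-C1 backbone, about 8.2 kb in total. It is propagated in E. coli from a high-copy ColE1/pUC-type origin and also carries an f1 origin. A single Tn5 aminoglycoside phosphotransferase (NeoR/KanR) gene serves both hosts. A bacterial promoter drives it for kanamycin selection, and the SV40 enhancer/early promoter with the HSV TK polyadenylation signal drives it for G418 selection of transfected mammalian cells.

The payload is one synthetic fusion reading frame transcribed from the human CMV immediate-early enhancer/promoter and terminated by the SV40 poly(A) signal. At the N-terminus is the RNA recognition motif (RRM) region of the stress-granule protein TIA1. The automated annotation labels this segment as a fragment of the closely related paralogue TIAL1/TIAR, most likely a homology-based call, and it overlaps slightly with the start of the next feature. mCherry follows as a red fluorescent reporter, and after it come six evenly spaced tandem repeats that the annotation tool calls miniSOG. These six hits most plausibly correspond to the LOV2-type flavin-binding cores of the six iLID modules named in the construct, since miniSOG is also derived from a phototropin LOV2 domain. iLID is a light-inducible dimerizer that binds its SspB partner under blue light.

The record gives the purpose as expressing an iPOLYMER component in mammalian cells. The associated work concerns intracellular hydrogels and synthetic RNA granules formed through multivalent interactions. The hexavalent iLID array would provide the multivalent scaffold, presumably paired with a multivalent partner construct not described here, while the TIA1 RRMs bring RNA-binding capacity and mCherry allows imaging.
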