Addgene plasmid #103782: TIA1 RRM-mCherry-iLIDx6
Purpose: expresses iPOLYMER component in mammalian cells
Depositing lab: Takanari Inoue. Depositing organization: Johns Hopkins University and School of Medicine. Publication: Intracellular production of hydrogels and synthetic RNA granules by multivalent molecular interactions. Nakamura H, Lee AA, Afshar AS, Watanabe S, Rho E, Razavi S, Suarez A, Lin YC, Tanigawa M, Huang B, DeRose R, Bobb D, Hong W, Gabelli SB, Goutsias J, Inoue T. Nat Mater. 2017 Nov 6. pii: nmat5006. doi: 10.1038/nmat5006. PubMed 29115293.
Backbone
  Vector backbone: pmCherry-C1
  Backbone manufacturer: Clontech
  Backbone size w/o insert (bp): 4717
  Total vector size (bp): 8174
  Vector type: Mammalian Expression
  Selectable markers: Neomycin (select with G418)
Growth in bacteria
  Bacterial resistance: Kanamycin, 50 μg/mL
  Growth temperature: 37°C
  Growth strain: DH5alpha
  Copy number: Unknown
Gene/Insert
  Gene/Insert name: TIA1 RRM-mCherry-iLIDx6
  Species: Synthetic
  Promoter: CMV
  Cloning method: Restriction Enzyme; 5′ cloning site BglII (destroyed during cloning); 3′ cloning site BamHI (destroyed during cloning)
  Sequencing primers: 5′ GGAGGTCTATATAAGCAGAGC
Terms and licenses: Academic/Nonprofit Terms; Industry Terms: Not Available to Industry
How to cite: TIA1 RRM-mCherry-iLIDx6 was a gift from Takanari Inoue (Addgene plasmid # 103782 ; http://n2t.net/addgene:103782 ; RRID:Addgene_103782)
